>Addgene plasmid #193867 | 1B-GFP1-10 | addgene full sequence | sequence record 390949 | Addgene NGS Result
GAAATTAATACGACTCACTATAGGGGAATTGTGAGCGGATAACAATTCCCCTCTAGAAATAATTTTGTTT
AACTTTAAGAAGGAGATATACCATGGGTTCTTCTCACCATCACCATCACCATGAAAACCTGTACTTCCAA
TCCAATGCCACCATGATCGATAGCAAAGGAGAAGAACTTTTCACTGGAGTTGTCCCAATTCTTGTTGAAT
TAGATGGTGATGTTAATGGGCACAAATTTTCTGTCCGTGGAGAGGGTGAAGGTGATGCTACAATTGGAAA
ACTCACCCTTAAATTTATTTGCACTACTGGAAAACTACCTGTTCCATGGCCAACACTTGTCACTACTCTG
ACCTATGGTGTTCAATGCTTTTCCCGTTATCCGGATCACATGAAACGGCATGACTTTTTCAAGAGTGCCA
TGCCCGAAGGTTATGTACAGGAACGCACTATATCTTTCAAAGATGACGGGAAATACAAGACGCGTGCTGT
CGTCAAGTTTGAAGGTGATACCCTTGTTAATCGTATCGAGTTAAAAGGTACTGATTTTAAAGAAGATGGA
AACATTCTCGGACACAAACTCGAGTACAACTTTAACTCACACAATGTATACATCACGGCAGACAAACAAA
AGAATGGAATCAAAGCTAACTTCACCGTTCGCCACAACGTTGAAGATGGTTCCGTTCAACTAGCAGACCA
TTATCAACAAAATACTCCAATTGGCGATGGCCCTGTCCTTTTACCAGACAACCATTACCTGTCGACACAA
ACTGTCCTTTCGAAAGATCCCAACGAAAAGTGATAATAACATTGGAAGTGGATAACGGATCCGAATTCGA
GCGCCGTCGACAAGCTTGCGGCCGCACTCGAGCACCACCACCACCACCACTGAGATCCGGCTGCTAACAA
AGCCCGAAAGGAAGCTGAGTTGGCTGCTGCCACCGCTGAGCAATAACTAGCATAACCCCTTGGGGCCTCT
AAACGGGTCTTGAGGGGTTTTTTGCTGAAAGGAGGAACTATATCCGGATTGGCGAATGGG
[124 nt withheld, positions 1041-1164]
C
[91 nt withheld, positions 1166-1256]
A
[49 nt withheld, positions 1258-1306]
CCTTTGACGTTGGAGTCCACGTTCTTT
[37 nt withheld, positions 1334-1370]
ACCCTATCTCGGTCTATTCTTTTGATTTATAAGGGATTTTGCCGATTTCGGCCTATTGGTTAAAAAATGA
GCTGATTTAACAAAAATTTAACGCGAATTTTAACAAACTAGTAACGTTTACAATTTCAGGTGGCACTTTT
CGGGGAAATGTGCGCGGAACCCCTATTTGTTTATTTTTCTAAATACATTCAAATATGTATCCGCTCATGA
ATTAATTCTTAGAAAAACTCATCGAGCATCAAATGAAACTGCAATTTATTCATATCAGGATTATCAATAC
CATATTTTTGAAAAAGCCGTTTCTGTAATGAAGGAGAAAACTCACCGAGGCAGTTCCATAGGATGGCAAG
ATCCTGGTATCGGTCTGCGATTCCGACTCGTCCAACATCAATACAACCTATTAATTTCCCCTCGTCAAAA
ATAAGGTTATCAAGTGAGAAATCACCATGAGTGACGACTGAATCCGGTGAGAATGGCAAAAGTTTATGCA
TTTCTTTCCAGACTTGTTCAACAGGCCAGCCATTACGCTCGTCATCAAAATCACTCGCATCAACCAAACC
GTTATTCATTCGTGATTGCGCCTGAGCGAGACGAAATACGCGATCGCTGTTAAAAGGACAATTACAAACA
GGAATCGAATGCAACCGGCGCAGGAACACTGCCAGCGCATCAACAATGTTTTCACCTGAATCAGGATATT
CTTCTAATACCTGGAATGCTGTTTTCCCGGGGATCGCAGTGGTGAGTAACCATGCATCATCAGGAGTACG
GATAAAATGCTTGATGGTCGGAAGAGGCATAAATTCCGTCAGCCAGTTTAGTCTGACCATCTCATCTGTA
ACATCATTGGCAACGCTACCTTTGCCATGTTTCAGAAACAACTCTGGCGCATCGGGCTTCCCATACAATC
GATAGATTGTCGCACCTGATTGCCCGACATTATCGCGAGCCCATTTATACCCATATAAATCAGCATCCAT
GTTGGAATTTAATCGCGGCCTAGAGCAAGACGTTTCCCGTTGAATATGGCTCATAACACCCCTTGTATTA
CTGTTTATGTAAGCAGACAGTTTTATTGTTCATGACCAAAATCCCTTAACGTGAGTTTTCGTTCCACTGA
GCGTCAGACCCCGTAGAAAAGATCAAAGGATCTTCTTGAGATCCTTTTTTTCTGCGCGTAATCTGCTGCT
TGCAAACAAAAAAACCACCGCTACCAGCGGTGGTTTGTTTGCCGGATCAAGAGCTACCAACTCTTTTTCC
GAAGGTAACTGGCTTCAGCAGAGCGCAGATACCAAATACTGTCCTTCTAGTGTAGCCGTAGTTAGGCCAC
CACTTCAAGAACTCTGTAGCACCGCCTACATACCTCGCTCTGCTAATCCTGTTACCAGTGGCTGCTGCCA
GTGGCGATAAGTCGTGTCTTACCGGGTTGGACTCAAGACGATAGTTACCGGATAAGGCGCAGCGGTCGGG
CTGAACGGGGGGTTCGTGCACACAGCCCAGCTTGGAGCGAACGACCTACACCGAACTGAGATACCTACAG
CGTGAGCTATGAGAAAGCGCCACGCTTCCCGAAGGGAGAAAGGCGGACAGGTATCCGGTAAGCGGCAGGG
TCGGAACAGGAGAGCGCACGAGGGAGCTTCCAGGGGGAAACGCCTGGTATCTTTATAGTCCTGTCGGGTT
TCGCCACCTCTGACTTGAGCGTCGATTTTTGTGATGCTCGTCAGGGGGGCGGAGCCTATGGAAAAACGCC
AGCAACGCGGCCTTTTTACGGTTCCTGGCCTTTTGCTGGCCTTTTGCTCACATGTTCTTTCCTGCGTTAT
CCCCTGATTCTGTGGATAACCGTATTACCGCCTTTGAGTGAGCTGATACCGCTCGCCGCAGCCGAACGAC
CGAGCGCAGCGAGTCAGTGAGCGAGGAAGCGGAAGAGCGCCTGATGCGGTATTTTCTCCTTACGCATCTG
TGCGGTATTTCACACCGCAATGGTGCACTCTCAGTACAATCTGCTCTGATGCCGCATAGTTAAGCCAGTA
TACACTCCGCTATCGCTACGTGACTGGGTCATGGCTGCGCCCCGACACCCGCCAACACCCGCTGACGCGC
CCTGACGGGCTTGTCTGCTCCCGGCATCCGCTTACAGACAAGCTGTGACCGTCTCCGGGAGCTGCATGTG
TCAGAGGTTTTCACCGTCATCACCGAAACGCGCGAGGCAGCTGCGGTAAAGCTCATCAGCGTGGTCGTGA
AGCGATTCACAGATGTCTGCCTGTTCATCCGCGTCCAGCTCGTTGAGTTTCTCCAGAAGCGTTAATGTCT
GGCTTCTGATAAAGCGGGCCATGTTAAGGGCGGTTTTTTCCTGTTTGGTCACTGATGCCTCCGTGTAAGG
GGGATTTCTGTTCATGGGGGTAATGATACCGATGAAACGAGAGAGGATGCTCACGATACGGGTTACTGAT
GATGAACATGCCCGGTTACTGGAACGTTGTGAGGGTAAACAACTGGCGGTATGGATGCGGCGGGACCAGA
GAAAAATCACTCAGGGTCAATGCCAGCGCTTCGTTAATACAGATGTAGGTGTTCCACAGGGTAGCCAGCA
GCATCCTGCGATGCAGATCCGGAACATAATGGTGCAGGGCGCTGACTTCCGCGTTTCCAGACTTTACGAA
ACACGGAAACCGAAGACCATTCATGTTGTTGCTCAGGTCGCAGACGTTTTGCAGCAGCAGTCGCTTCACG
TTCGCTCGCGTATCGGTGATTCATTCTGCTAACCAGTAAGGCAACCCCGCCAGCCTAGCCGGGTCCTCAA
CGACAGGAGCACGATCATGCGCACCCGTGGGGCCGCCATGCCGGCGATAATGGCCTGCTTCTCGCCGAAA
CGTTTGGTGGCGGGACCAGTGACGAAGGCTTGAGCGAGGGCGTGCAAGATTCCGAATACCGCAAGCGACA
GGCCGATCATCGTCGCGCTCCAGCGAAAGCGGTCCTCGCCGAAAATGACCCAGAGCGCTGCCGGCACCTG
TCCTACGAGTTGCATGATAAAGAAGACAGTCATAAGTGCGGCGACGATAGTCATGCCCCGCGCCCACCGG
AAGGAGCTGACTGGGTTGAAGGCTCTCAAGGGCATCGGTCGAGATCCCGGTGCCTAATGAGTGAGCTAAC
TTACATTAATTGCGTTGCGCTCACTGCCCGCTTTCCAGTCGGGAAACCTGTCGTGCCAGCTGCATTAATG
AATCGGCCAACGCGCGGGGAGAGGCGGTTTGCGTATTGGGCGCCAGGGTGGTTTTTCTTTTCACCAGTGA
GACGGGCAACAGCTGATTGCCCTTCACCGCCTGGCCCTGAGAGAGTTGCAGCAAGCGGTCCACGCTGGTT
TGCCCCAGCAGGCGAAAATCCTGTTTGATGGTGGTTAACGGCGGGATATAACATGAGCTGTCTTCGGTAT
CGTCGTATCCCACTACCGAGATATCCGCACCAACGCGCAGCCCGGACTCGGTAATGGCGCGCATTGCGCC
CAGCGCCATCTGATCGTTGGCAACCAGCATCGCAGTGGGAACGATACCCTCATTCAGCATTTGCATGGTT
TGTTGAAAACCGGACATGGCACTCCAGTCGCCTTCCCGTTCCGCTATCGGCTGAATTTGATTGCGAGTGA
GATATTTATGCCAGCCAGCCAGACGCAGACGCGCCGAGACAGAACTTAATGGGCCCGCTAACAGCGCGAT
TTGCTGGTGACCCAATGCGACCAGATGCTCCACGCCCAGTCGCGTACCGTCTTCATGGGAGAAAATAATA
CTGTTGATGGGTGTCTGGTCAGAGACATCAAGAAATAACGCCGGAACATTAGTGCAGGCAGCTTCCACAG
CAATGGCATCCTGGTCATCCAGCGGATAGTTAATGATCAGCCCACTGACGCGTTGCGCGAGAAGATTGTG
CACCGCCGCTTTACAGGCTTCGACGCCGCTTCGTTCTACCATCGACACCACCACGCTGGCACCCAGTTGA
TCGGCGCGAGATTTAATCGCCGCGACAATTTGCGACGGCGCGTGCAGGGCCAGACTGGAGGTGGCAACGC
CAATCAGCAACGACTGTTTGCCCGCCAGTTGTTGTGCCACGCGGTTGGGAATGTAATTCAGCTCCGCCAT
CGCCGCTTCCACTTTTTCCCGCGTTTTCGCAGAAACGTGGCTGGCCTGGTTCACCACGCGGGAAACGGTC
TGATAAGAGACACCGGCATACTCTGCGACATCGTATAACGTTACTGGTTTCACATTCACCACCCTGAATT
GACTCTCTTCCGGGCGCTATCATGCCATACCGCGAAAGGTTTTGCGCCATTCGATGGTGTCCGGGATCTC
GACGCTCTCCCTTATGCGACTCCTGCATTAGGAAGCAGCCCAGTAGTAGGTTGAGGCCGTTGAGCACCGC
CGCCGCAAGGAATGGTGCATGCAAGGAGATGGCGCCCAACAGTCCCCCGGCCACGGGGCCTGCCACCATA
CCCACGCCGAAACAAGCGCTCATGAGCCCGAAGTGGCGAGCCCGATCTTCCCCATCGGTGATGTCGGCGA
TATAGGCGCCAGCAACCGCACCTGTGGCGCCGGTGATGCCGGCCACGATGCGTCCGGCGTAGAGGATCGA
GATCTCGATCCCGC
Features (pLannotate 1.2.2; 21 found; start..end, strand, type, name):
      6..24      +  promoter       T7 promoter: promoter for bacteriophage T7 RNA polymerase
     25..49      +  protein_bind   lac operator: The lac repressor binds to the lac operator to inhibit transcription in E. coli. This inhibition can be relieved by adding lactose or isopropyl-β-D-thiogalactopyranoside (IPTG). lac repressor encoded by lacI
     64..86      +  RBS            RBS: efficient ribosome binding site from bacteriophage T7 gene 10 (Olins and Rangwala, 1989)
    105..122     +  CDS            6xHis: 6xHis affinity tag
    123..139     +  CDS            TEV site (fragment): tobacco etch virus (TEV) protease recognition and cleavage site
    162..800     +  CDS            superfolder GFP (fragment): GFP variant that folds robustly even when fused to poorly folded proteins (Pédelacq et al., 2006)
    873..890     +  CDS            9xHis (fragment): 9xHis affinity tag
    900..949     +  CDS            SET1 (fragment): solubility-enhancement tag derived from T7 phage gene 10B
    957..1004    +  terminator     T7 terminator: transcription terminator for bacteriophage T7 RNA polymerase
   1041..1469    +  rep_origin     f1 ori (sequence partly withheld): f1 bacteriophage origin of replication; arrow indicates direction of (+) strand synthesis
   1523..1580    +  promoter       AmpR promoter (fragment): bla
   1589..2404    -  CDS            KanR: aminoglycoside phosphotransferase; aph(3')-Ia; confers resistance to kanamycin in bacteria or G418 (Geneticin®) in eukaryotes
   2526..3114    +  rep_origin     ori: high-copy-number ColE1/pMB1/pBR322/pUC origin of replication
   3300..3439    -  misc_feature   bom: basis of mobility region from pBR322
   3541..3732    -  CDS            rop: Rop protein, which maintains plasmids at low copy number; rop
   3749..4129    +  CDS            YPB1_ECOLX: Protein predicted: Swiss-Prot protein existence level 4. From Escherichia coli.
   4201..4492    -  CDS            TcR (fragment): tetracycline efflux protein; tet; confers resistance to tetracycline
   4507..4528    -  protein_bind   CAP binding site: CAP binding activates transcription in the presence of cAMP. E. coli catabolite activator protein
   4541..5623    -  CDS            lacI: lac repressor; lacI; The lac repressor binds to the lac operator to inhibit transcription in E. coli. This inhibition can be relieved by adding lactose or isopropyl-β-D-thiogalactopyranoside (IPTG).
   5624..5701    -  promoter       lacI promoter: lacI
   5709..5988    -  CDS            TcR (fragment): tetracycline efflux protein; tet; confers resistance to tetracycline
