[The description below was written by a language model from this plasmid's Addgene catalogue record and pLannotate feature annotations shown in this document.]
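Description:
1B-GFP1-10 is a bacterial expression plasmid built on the 1B backbone, a pET-style ligation-independent cloning vector, for producing His-tagged GFP1-10 in E. coli. It is about 6 kb and is selected with kanamycin through an aph(3')-Ia KanR gene. Replication relies on a ColE1/pBR322-type origin accompanied by the bom region and the rop gene, which keeps copy number low, in agreement with the catalogue entry. An f1 origin is also present. The annotated tetracycline-resistance fragments are non-functional pBR322 remnants flanking the lacI cassette.

The payload is a synthetic 648 bp insert encoding sfGFP1-10, the large fragment of split superfolder GFP comprising beta strands 1 to 10. According to the record, it was derived from an earlier deposited plasmid. Expression is driven by a T7 promoter followed by a lac operator and the T7 gene 10 ribosome binding site, and the plasmid carries its own lacI repressor gene. Transcription therefore requires a host supplying T7 RNA polymerase and is inducible with IPTG. The backbone provides an N-terminal 6xHis tag followed by a TEV protease site, which allows metal-affinity purification and optional tag removal. A T7 terminator closes the unit. The short His-tag and SET1 fragments annotated downstream of the GFP sequence are probably backbone remnants, and the record does not say whether they are translated.

On its own GFP1-10 is essentially non-fluorescent, and it regains fluorescence when complemented by the GFP11 strand. The associated publication describes a delivered complementation assay for measuring peptide-mediated protein delivery efficiency in plants, so recombinant protein from this plasmid presumably served that work, although the record does not spell out its exact role.
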