Addgene plasmid #193867: 1B-GFP1-10
Purpose: E. coli expression vector for Hisx6 tagged GFP1-10.
Depositing lab: Markita Landry. Depositing organization: University of California, Berkeley. Publication: Delivered complementation in planta (DCIP) enables measurement of peptide-mediated protein delivery efficiency in plants. Wang JW, Squire HJ, Goh NS, Ni HM, Lien E, Wong C, Gonzalez-Grandio E, Landry MP. Commun Biol. 2023 Aug 12;6(1):840. doi: 10.1038/s42003-023-05191-5. PubMed 37573467.
Backbone
  Vector backbone: 1B
  Backbone size w/o insert (bp): 5328
  Total vector size (bp): 5997
  Vector type: Bacterial Expression
Growth in bacteria
  Bacterial resistance: Kanamycin, 50 μg/mL
  Growth temperature: 37°C
  Growth strain: DH5alpha
  Copy number: Low Copy
Gene/Insert
  Gene/Insert name: sfGFP1-10
  Species: Synthetic
  Insert size (bp): 648
  Promoter: T7 Promoter
  Tag / fusion protein: 6xHis (N terminal on backbone)
  Cloning method: Ligation Independent Cloning
  Sequencing primers: 5′ TAATACGACTCACTATAGGG; 3′ GCTAGTTATTGCTCAGCGG
Resource information
  A portion of this plasmid was derived from a plasmid made by: sfGFP1-10 sequence cloned from PEP101E (Addgene: Plasmid #97387)
Terms and licenses: Academic/Nonprofit Terms; Industry Terms: Not Available to Industry
How to cite: 1B-GFP1-10 was a gift from Markita Landry (Addgene plasmid # 193867 ; http://n2t.net/addgene:193867 ; RRID:Addgene_193867)
